Addgene plasmid #81329: pDONR223_OR2T33_p.P285L
Purpose: Gateway Donor vector containing OR2T33 , part of the Target Accelerator Plasmid Collection.
Depositing lab: Jesse Boehm & William Hahn & David Root. Depositing organization: Broad Institute. Publication: Systematic Functional Interrogation of Rare Cancer Variants Identifies Oncogenic Alleles. Kim E, Ilic N, Shrestha Y, Zou L, Kamburov A, Zhu C, Yang X, Lubonja R, Tran N, Nguyen C, Lawrence MS, Piccioni F, Bagul M, Doench JG, Chouinard CR, Wu X, Hogstrom L, Natoli T, Tamayo P, Horn H, Corsello SM, Lage K, Root DE, Subramanian A, Golub TR, Getz G, Boehm JS, Hahn WC. Cancer Discov. 2016 Jul;6(7):714-26. doi: 10.1158/2159-8290.CD-16-0160. Epub 2016 May 4. PubMed 27147599.
Backbone
  Vector backbone: pDONR223
  Backbone manufacturer: Invitrogen
  Backbone size w/o insert (bp): 2790
  Vector type: Gateway Entry vector
Growth in bacteria
  Bacterial resistance: Spectinomycin, 50 μg/mL
  Growth temperature: 37°C
  Growth strain: DH5alpha
  Copy number: High Copy
Gene/Insert
  Gene/Insert name: OR2T33
  Species: H. sapiens (human)
  Mutation: P285L
  GenBank ID: NM_001004695.1
  Entrez Gene: OR2T33 (a.k.a. OR1-56)
  Promoter: None
  Cloning method: Gateway Cloning
  Sequencing primers: 5′ M13pUC-fwd; 3′ M13-Rev
Terms and licenses: Academic/Nonprofit Terms; Industry Terms: Not Available to Industry
Depositor comments: Closed state: stop codon immediately follows insert
How to cite: pDONR223_OR2T33_p.P285L was a gift from Jesse Boehm & William Hahn & David Root (Addgene plasmid # 81329 ; http://n2t.net/addgene:81329 ; RRID:Addgene_81329)
