[The description below was written by a language model from this plasmid's Addgene catalogue record and pLannotate feature annotations shown in this document.]
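Description:
pDONR223_OR2T33_p.P285L is a Gateway entry clone built on the Invitrogen pDONR223 backbone and carries the human olfactory receptor gene OR2T33 with a P285L missense substitution. It is a bacterial propagation plasmid of about 3.8 kb. It replicates from a high-copy ColE1/pUC-type origin and is selected with spectinomycin through the aadA (SmR) aminoglycoside adenylyltransferase gene. Upstream of that gene lie a fragment of the class 1 integron Pc promoter and a short remnant of a gentamicin resistance gene. rrnB T1 and T2 terminators sit in the backbone, where they help insulate the cloning region from read-through transcription. The small lacZα and lacI fragments appear to be non-functional backbone remnants.

The open reading frame is flanked by attL recombination sites. The automated annotation labels these attL3 and attL2, and such tools can mislabel closely related attL variants. The sites allow the insert to be moved by an LR Clonase reaction into any compatible Gateway destination vector. The annotation tool matched the coding region to a mouse olfactory receptor homologue (Olfr56), which most likely reflects sequence similarity within the family, since the catalogue entry identifies the insert as human OR2T33. The entry vector has no promoter driving the insert, so expression depends on the destination vector chosen. A T7 promoter lies just outside one att site. The clone is in "closed" configuration, with a stop codon directly after the coding sequence, so it yields native or N-terminally tagged protein but not C-terminal fusions. The plasmid belongs to the Target Accelerator Plasmid Collection, a set of variant alleles assembled for systematic functional testing of rare cancer-associated mutations.
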