Features (pLannotate 1.2.2; 12 found; start..end, strand, type, name):
     38..74      -  CDS            lacZα (fragment): LacZα fragment of β-galactosidase; lacZ fragment
     91..186     +  protein_bind   attL3: mutant version of attL; recombination site for the Gateway® LR reaction LR Clonase™
    219..1109    +  CDS            Olfr56 (fragment): OLF56_MOUSE - Also known as Mor276-1 From Mus musculus (Mouse).
   1162..1255    -  protein_bind   attL2 (fragment): mutant version of attL; recombination site for the Gateway® LR reaction LR Clonase™
   1273..1291    -  promoter       T7 promoter: promoter for bacteriophage T7 RNA polymerase
   1481..1504    +  promoter       Pc promoter (fragment): intI1 (promoter lies within the coding sequence); class 1 integron promoter
   1680..1736    +  CDS            GmR (fragment): gentamycin acetyltransferase; aacC1; confers resistance to gentamycin
   1743..2534    +  CDS            SmR: aminoglycoside adenylyltransferase (Murphy, 1985); aadA; confers resistance to spectinomycin and streptomycin
   2627..3215    +  rep_origin     ori: high-copy-number ColE1/pMB1/pBR322/pUC origin of replication
   3398..3490    +  CDS            lacI (fragment): lac repressor; lacI; The lac repressor binds to the lac operator to inhibit transcription in E. coli. This inhibition can be relieved by adding lactose or isopropyl-β-D-thiogalactopyranoside (IPTG).
   3545..3572    -  terminator     rrnB T2 terminator: transcription terminator T2 from the E. coli rrnB gene
   3704..3747    +  terminator     rrnB T1 terminator: Escherichia coli rrnB; transcription terminator T1 from the E. coli rrnB gene
>Addgene plasmid #81329 | pDONR223_OR2T33_p.P285L | addgene full sequence | sequence record 168462 | Addgene NGS Result
GGCAGTTCCCTACTCTCGCGTTAACGCTAGCATGGATGTTTTCCCAGTCACGACGTTGTAAAACGACGGC
CAGTCTTAAGCTCGGGCCCCAAATAATGATTTTATTTTGACTGATAGTGACCTGTTCGTTGCAACAAATT
GATGAGCAATGCTTTTTTATAATGCCAACTTTGTACAAAAAAGTTGGCACCATGGAGATGAGAAATACTA
CCCCAGATTTTATTCTCCTAGGACTCTTTAACCACACCAGAGCCCACCAAGTCCTCTTCATGATGGTTCT
GAGTATCGTTTTGACCTCCCTGTTTGGCAATTCCCTCATGATTCTCCTGATTCACTGGGACCACCGGCTC
CACACGCCCATGTACTTCCTCCTGAGCCAACTTTCCCTCATGGACATGATGCTGGTTTCCACCACTGTGC
CCAAAATGGCGGCTGACTACTTGACCGGAAGTAAGGCCATCTCCCGCGCTGGCTGTGGTGTGCAGATCTT
CTTCCTCCCCACACTGGGTGGTGGAGAGTGCTTCCTCTTAGCAGCCATGGCCTATGACCGCTATGCGGCT
GTCTGCCACCCACTCCGATATCCCACTCTCATGAGCTGGCAGCTGTGCCTGAGGATGACCATGTCGTGTT
GGCTCCTGGGTGCAGCTGACGGGCTCCTGCAGGCTGTTGTTACCCTGAGCTTCCCATATTGTGGTGCACA
CGAGATCGATCACTTCTTCTGCGAGACCCCCGTGCTGGTGCGTTTGGCTTGTGCTGACACTTCAGTCTTC
GAAAACGCCATGTACATCTGCTGTGTGTTAATGCTCCTGGTCCCCTTTTCCCTCATCCTGTCCTCCTATG
GTCTCATCCTCGCTGCTGTTCTGCACATGCGCTCTACAGAAGCCCGCAAGAAGGCCTTTGCCACCTGCTC
TTCACATGTGGCTGTGGTGGGACTCTTTTATGGAGCTGCCATTTTTACCTATATGAGACCCAAATCCCAT
AGGTCCACTAACCATGACAAGGTTGTGTCAGCCTTCTATACTATGTTCACCCCTTTACTAAACCTCCTCA
TCTACAGTGTGAAGAACAGTGAGGTGAAGGGAGCCCTGAAACGGTGGCTGGGGACGTGTGTAAACATAAA
ACACCAGCAAAATGAGGCCCACAGGTCAAGATGATTGCCAACTTTCTTGTACAAAGTTGTCATTATAAGA
AAGCATTGCTTATCAATTTGTTGCAACGAACAGGTCACTATCAGTCAAAATAAAATCATTATTTGCCATC
CAGCTGATATCCCCTATAGTGAGTCGTATTACATGGTCATAGCTGTTTCCTGGCAGCTCTGGCCCGTGTC
TCAAAATCTCTGATGTTACATTGCACAAGATAAAAATATATCATCATGCCTCCTCTAGACCAGCCAGGAC
AGAAATGCCTCGACTTCGCTGCTACCCAAGGTTGCCGGGTGACGCACACCGTGGAAACGGATGAAGGCAC
GAACCCAGTGGACATAAGCCTGTTCGGTTCGTAAGCTGTAATGCAAGTAGCGTATGCGCTCACGCAACTG
GTCCAGAACCTTGACCGAACGCAGCGGTGGTAACGGCGCAGTGGCGGTTTTCATGGCTTGTTATGACTGT
TTTTTTGGGGTACAGTCTATGCCTCGGGCATCCAAGCAGCAAGCGCGTTACGCCGTGGGTCGATGTTTGA
TGTTATGGAGCAGCAACGATGTTACGCAGCAGGGCAGTCGCCCTAAAACAAAGTTAAACATTATGAGGGA
AGCGGTGATCGCCGAAGTATCGACTCAACTATCAGAGGTAGTTGGCGTCATCGAGCGCCATCTCGAACCG
ACGTTGCTGGCCGTACATTTGTACGGCTCCGCAGTGGATGGCGGCCTGAAGCCACACAGTGATATTGATT
TGCTGGTTACGGTGACCGTAAGGCTTGATGAAACAACGCGGCGAGCTTTGATCAACGACCTTTTGGAAAC
TTCGGCTTCCCCTGGAGAGAGCGAGATTCTCCGCGCTGTAGAAGTCACCATTGTTGTGCACGACGACATC
ATTCCGTGGCGTTATCCAGCTAAGCGCGAACTGCAATTTGGAGAATGGCAGCGCAATGACATTCTTGCAG
GTATCTTCGAGCCAGCCACGATCGACATTGATCTGGCTATCTTGCTGACAAAAGCAAGAGAACATAGCGT
TGCCTTGGTAGGTCCAGCGGCGGAGGAACTCTTTGATCCGGTTCCTGAACAGGATCTATTTGAGGCGCTA
AATGAAACCTTAACGCTATGGAACTCGCCGCCCGACTGGGCTGGCGATGAGCGAAATGTAGTGCTTACGT
TGTCCCGCATTTGGTACAGCGCAGTAACCGGCAAAATCGCGCCGAAGGATGTCGCTGCCGACTGGGCAAT
GGAGCGCCTGCCGGCCCAGTATCAGCCCGTCATACTTGAAGCTAGACAGGCTTATCTTGGACAAGAAGAA
GATCGCTTGGCCTCGCGCGCAGATCAGTTGGAAGAATTTGTCCACTACGTGAAAGGCGAGATCACCAAGG
TAGTCGGCAAATAACCCTCGAGCCACCCATGACCAAAATCCCTTAACGTGAGTTACGCGTCGTTCCACTG
AGCGTCAGACCCCGTAGAAAAGATCAAAGGATCTTCTTGAGATCCTTTTTTTCTGCGCGTAATCTGCTGC
TTGCAAACAAAAAAACCACCGCTACCAGCGGTGGTTTGTTTGCCGGATCAAGAGCTACCAACTCTTTTTC
CGAAGGTAACTGGCTTCAGCAGAGCGCAGATACCAAATACTGTTCTTCTAGTGTAGCCGTAGTTAGGCCA
CCACTTCAAGAACTCTGTAGCACCGCCTACATACCTCGCTCTGCTAATCCTGTTACCAGTGGCTGCTGCC
AGTGGCGATAAGTCGTGTCTTACCGGGTTGGACTCAAGACGATAGTTACCGGATAAGGCGCAGCGGTCGG
GCTGAACGGGGGGTTCGTGCACACAGCCCAGCTTGGAGCGAACGACCTACACCGAACTGAGATACCTACA
GCGTGAGCTATGAGAAAGCGCCACGCTTCCCGAAGGGAGAAAGGCGGACAGGTATCCGGTAAGCGGCAGG
GTCGGAACAGGAGAGCGCACGAGGGAGCTTCCAGGGGGAAACGCCTGGTATCTTTATAGTCCTGTCGGGT
TTCGCCACCTCTGACTTGAGCGTCGATTTTTGTGATGCTCGTCAGGGGGGCGGAGCCTATGGAAAAACGC
CAGCAACGCGGCCTTTTTACGGTTCCTGGCCTTTTGCTGGCCTTTTGCTCACATGTTCTTTCCTGCGTTA
TCCCCTGATTCTGTGGATAACCGTATTACCGCCTTTGAGTGAGCTGATACCGCTCGCCGCAGCCGAACGA
CCGAGCGCAGCGAGTCAGTGAGCGAGGAAGCGGAAGAGCGCCCAATACGCAAACCGCCTCTCCCCGCGCG
TTGGCCGATTCATTAATGCAGCTGGCACGACAGGTTTCCCGACTGGAAAGCGGGCAGTGAGCGCAACGCA
ATTAATACGCGTACCGCTAGCCAGGAAGAGTTTGTAGAAACGCAAAAAGGCCATCCGTCAGGATGGCCTT
CTGCTTAGTTTGATGCCTGGCAGTTTATGGCGGGCGTCCTGCCCGCCACCCTCCGGGCCGTTGCTTCACA
ACGTTCAAATCCGCTCCCGGCGGATTTGTCCTACTCAGGAGAGCGTTCACCGACAAACAACAGATAAAAC
GAAAGGCCCAGTCTTCCGACTGAGCCTTTCGTTTTATTTGATGCCT
