>Addgene plasmid #81329 | pDONR223_OR2T33_p.P285L | depositor partial sequence | sequence record 154648 | Insert sequence
ATGGAGATGAGAAATACTACCCCAGATTTTATTCTCCTAGGACTCTTTAACCACACCAGAGCCCACCAAG
TCCTCTTCATGATGGTTCTGAGTATCGTTTTGACCTCCCTGTTTGGCAATTCCCTCATGATTCTCCTGAT
TCACTGGGACCACCGGCTCCACACGCCCATGTACTTCCTCCTGAGCCAACTTTCCCTCATGGACATGATG
CTGGTTTCCACCACTGTGCCCAAAATGGCGGCTGACTACTTGACCGGAAGTAAGGCCATCTCCCGCGCTG
GCTGTGGTGTGCAGATCTTCTTCCTCCCCACACTGGGTGGTGGAGAGTGCTTCCTCTTAGCAGCCATGGC
CTATGACCGCTATGCGGCTGTCTGCCACCCACTCCGATATCCCACTCTCATGAGCTGGCAGCTGTGCCTG
AGGATGACCATGTCGTGTTGGCTCCTGGGTGCAGCTGACGGGCTCCTGCAGGCTGTTGTTACCCTGAGCT
TCCCATATTGTGGTGCACACGAGATCGATCACTTCTTCTGCGAGACCCCCGTGCTGGTGCGTTTGGCTTG
TGCTGACACTTCAGTCTTCGAAAACGCCATGTACATCTGCTGTGTGTTAATGCTCCTGGTCCCCTTTTCC
CTCATCCTGTCCTCCTATGGTCTCATCCTCGCTGCTGTTCTGCACATGCGCTCTACAGAAGCCCGCAAGA
AGGCCTTTGCCACCTGCTCTTCACATGTGGCTGTGGTGGGACTCTTTTATGGAGCTGCCATTTTTACCTA
TATGAGACCCAAATCCCATAGGTCCACTAACCATGACAAGGTTGTGTCAGCCTTCTATACTATGTTCACC
CCTTTACTAAACCTCCTCATCTACAGTGTGAAGAACAGTGAGGTGAAGGGAGCCCTGAAACGGTGGCTGG
GGACGTGTGTAAACATAAAACACCAGCAAAATGAGGCCCACAGGTCAAGA
